>Addgene plasmid #208770 | phROSA26-Tet-HA-JLP_WT | addgene full sequence | sequence record 412876 | Addgene NGS Result
CTAAATTGTAAGCGTTAATATTTTGTTAAAATTCGCGTTAAATTTTTGTTAAATCAGCTCATTTTTTAAC
CAATAGGCCGAAATCGGCAAAATCCCTTATAAATCAAAAGAATAGACCGAGATAGGGT
[37 nt withheld, positions 129-165]
AAAGAACGTGGACTCCAACGTCAAAGG
[49 nt withheld, positions 193-241]
T
[91 nt withheld, positions 243-333]
G
[124 nt withheld, positions 335-458]
CCCATTCGCCATTCAGGCTGCGCAACTGTTGGGAAGGGCGATCGGTGCGGGCCTCTTCGCTATTACGCCA
GCTGGCGAAAGGGGGATGTGCTGCAAGGCGATTAAGTTGGGTAACGCCAGGGTTTTCCCAGTCACGACGT
TGTAAAACGACGGCCAGTGAGCGCGCGTAATACGACTCACTATAGGGCGAATTGGAGCTCAGTGGCAGCA
TCCTCCTAAGAGCTTGGGGAGGGCCAGGCCCACGACCCAAGGAGAGCGAGCGCGGGGAGACGGAGGAGGT
GACCCTTCCCTCCCCTGGGGCCCGATCGTGAGGTTCGGTCTCTTTTCTGTCGGACCCTTACCTTGTCCCA
GGCGCTGCCGGGGCCTGGGCCCGGGCTGCGGCGCACGGCACTCCCGGGAGGCGGCAGGACTCGAGTTAGG
CCCAACGCGGCGCCACGGCGTTTCCTGGCCGGGAATGGCCCGTACCCGTGAGGTGGGGGTGGGGGGCAGA
AAGGCGGAGCGAGCCAAAGGCGGGGAGGGGGGGCAGGGCCAGGGAAAGAGGGGGGCCGGCACTACTGTGT
TGGCGGACTGGCGGGACTGGGGCTGCGTGAGTCTCTGAGCGCAGGCGGGCGGCGGCCGCCCCTCCCCCGG
CAGCGGCGGCGGCGGCGGCGGCGGCGGCGGCGGCAGCTCACTCAGCCCGCTGCCCGAGCGGAAACGCCAC
TGACCGCACGGGGATTCCCAGCGCCGGCGCCAGGGGCMCCCGGGACACGCCCCCTCCCGCCGCGCCATTG
GCCTCTCCGCCCACCGCCCCGCACCCATTGGCCCACTCGCCGCCAATCAGCGGAAGCCGCCGGGGCCGCC
TAGAGAAGAGGCTGTGCTTCGGCGCTCCGGCTCCTCAGAGAGCCTCGGCTAGGTAGGGGAGCGGAACTCT
GGTGGGAGGGGAGGTGCGGTGCACTGGGGGGATGGGTGGCTAGGGGGGCCGTCTGGTGGCTTGCGGGGGT
TGCCTTTCCCGTGGGAAGTCGGGAACATAATGTTTGTTACGTTGGGAGGGAAAGGGGTGGCTGGATGCAG
GCGGGAGGGAGGCCCGCCCTGCGGCAACCGGAGGGGGAGGGAGAAGGGAGCGGAAAATGCTCGAAACCGG
ACGGAGCCATTGCTCTCGCAGAGGGAGGAGCGCTTCCGGCTAGCCTCTTGTCGCCGATTGGCCGTTTCTC
CTCCCGCCGTGTGTGAAAACACAAATGGCGTATTCTGGTTGGAGTAAAGCTCCTGTCAGTTACGCCGTCG
GGAGTACGCAGCCGCTTAGCGACTCTCGCGTTGCCCCCTGGGTGGGGCGGGTAGGTAGGTGGGGTGTAGA
GATGCTGGGTGTGCGGGCGCGGCCGGCCTCCTGCGGCGGGAGGGGAGGGTCAGTGAAATTGGCTCTGGCG
CGGGCGTCCTCCCACCCTCCCCTTCCTTCGGGGGAGTCGGTTTACCCGCCGCCTGCTTGTCTTCGACACC
TGATTGGCTGTCGAAGCTGTGGGACCGGGCCCTTGCTACTGGCTCGAGTCTCACATGAGCGAAACCACTG
CGCGGGGCGCGGGGGTGGCGGGGAGGCGGGCGTTGGTACGGTCCTCCCCGAGGCCGAGCGCCGCAGTGTC
TGGCCCCGCGCCCCTGCGCAACGTGGCAGGAAGCGCGCGCTGGAGGCGGGGGCGGGCTGCCGGCCGAGAC
TTCTGGATGGCGGCGGCCGCGGCTCCGCCCCGGGTTCCCACCGCCTGAAGGGCGAGACAAGCCCGACCTG
CTACAGGCACTCGTGGGGGTGGGGGAGGAGCGGGGGTCGGTCCGGCTGGTTTGTGGGTGGGAGGCGCTTG
TTCTCCAAAAACCGGCGCGGAGTCAGTGAGCGAGGAAGCTCGGGGCAGTGAAAAAAATGCTTTATTTGTG
AAATTTGTGATGCTATTGCTTTATTTGTAACCATTATAAGCTGCAATAAACAAGTTAACAACAACAATTG
CATTCATTTTATGTTTCAGGTTCAGGGGGAGGTGTGGGAGGTTTTTTAAAGCAAGTAAAACCTCTACAAA
TGTGGTATGGCTGATTATGATCCTCTGGAGATTTACCCGGGGAGCATGTCAAGGTCAAAATCGTCAAGAG
CGTCAGCAGGCAGCATATCAAGGTCAAAGTCGTCAAGGGCATCGGCTGGGAGCATGTCTAAGTCAAAATC
GTCAAGGGCGTCGGTCGGCCCGCCGCTTTCGCACTTTAGCTGTTTCTCCAGGCCACATATGATTAGTTCC
AGGCCGAAAAGGAAGGCAGGTTCGGCTCCCTGCCGGTCGAACAGCTCAATTGCTTGTTTCAGAAGTGGGG
GCATAGAATCGGTGGTAGGTGTCTCTCTTTCCTCTTTTGCTACTTGATGCTCCTGTTCCTCCAATACGCA
GCCCAGTGTAAAGTGGCCCACGGCGGACAGAGCGTACAGTGCGTTCTCCAGGGAGAAGCCTTGCTGACAC
AGGAACGCGAGCTGATTTTCCAGGGTTTCGTACTGTTTCTCTGTTGGGCGGGTGCCGAGATGCACTTTAG
CCCCGTCGCGATGTGAGAGGAGAGCACAGCGGTATGACTTGGCGTTGTTCCGCAGAAAGTCTTGCCATGA
CTCGCCTTCCAGGGGGCAGGAGTGGGTATGATGCCTGTCCAGCATCTCGATTGGCAGGGCATCGAGCAGG
GCCCGCTTGTTCTTCACGTGCCAGTACAGGGTAGGCTGCTCAACTCCCAGCTTTTGAGCGAGTTTCCTTG
TCGTCAGGCCTTCGATACCGACTCCATTGAGTAATTCCAGAGCAGAGTTTATGACTTTGCTCTTGTCCAG
TCTAGACATGGTAATTCGATGATCCCCCTGGGGAGAGAGGTCGGTGATTCGGTCAACGAGGGAGCCGACT
GCCGACGTGCGCTCCGGAGGCTTGCAGAATGCGGAACACCGCGCGGGCAGGAACAGGGCCCACACTACCG
CCCCACACCCCGCCTCCCGCACCGCCCCTTCCCGGCCGCTGCTCTCGGCGCGCCCTGCTGAGCAGCCGCT
ATTGGCCACAGCCCATCGCGGTCGGCGCGCTGCCATTGCTCCCTGGCGCTGTCCGTCTGCGAGGGTACTA
GTGAGACGTGCGGCTTCCGTTTGTCACGTCCGGCACGCCGCGAACCGCAAGGAACCTTCCCGACTTAGGG
GCGGAGCAGGAAGCGTCGCCGGGGGGCCCACAAGGGTAGCGGCGAAGATCCGGGTGACGCTGCGAACGGA
CGTGAAGAATGTGCGAGACCCAGGGTCGGCGCCGCTGCGTTTCCCGGAACCACGCCCAGAGCAGCCGCGT
CCCTGCGCAAACCCAGGGCTGCCTTGGAAAAGGCGCAACCCCAACCCCGTGGAATTATCACCTCGAGAAT
AAAATATCTTTATTTTCATTACATCTGTGTGTTGGTTTTTTGTGTGAATCGATAGTACTAACATACGCTC
TCCATCAAAACAAAACGAAACAAAACAAACTAGCAAAATAGGCTGTCCCCAGTGCAAGTGCAGGTGCCAG
AACATTTCTCTCTCGAGTTTACTCCCTATCAGTGATAGAGAACGTATGAAGAGTTTACTCCCTATCAGTG
ATAGAGAACGTATGCAGACTTTACTCCCTATCAGTGATAGAGAACGTATAAGGAGTTTACTCCCTATCAG
TGATAGAGAACGTATGACCAGTTTACTCCCTATCAGTGATAGAGAACGTATCTACAGTTTACTCCCTATC
AGTGATAGAGAACGTATATCCAGTTTACTCCCTATCAGTGATAGAGAACGTATAAGCTTTGCTTATGTAA
ACCAGGGCGCCTATAAAAGAGTGCTGATTTTTTGAGTAAACTTCAATTCCACAACACTTTTGTCTTATAC
CAACTTTCCGTACCACTTCCTACCCTCGTAAAGAATTGCCACCATGTACCCCTATGATGTGCCAGACTAC
GCCGATATCGAGCTGGAGGACGGTGTGGTGTATCAGGAGGAGCCCGGCGGCTCCGGGGCCGTGATGTCGG
AGCGGGTGTCCGGCCTGGCCGGCTCCATCTACCGCGAGTTCGAGCGGCTTATCGGGCGCTATGACGAGGA
GGTGGTCAAAGAGCTGATGCCGCTGGTGGTGGCTGTGCTGGAGAACCTGGACTCGGTGTTCGCGCAGGAC
CAGGAGCACCAGGTGGAGCTGGAGCTGCTGCGGGACGACAACGAGCAGCTCATCACCCAGTACGAGCGGG
AGAAGGCGCTGCGCAAGCACGCTGAGGAGAAATTCATTGAATTTGAAGACTCTCAAGAACAGGAAAAAAA
GGACTTACAGACCCGAGTGGAATCTTTAGAATCTCAAACAAGACAACTTGAGCTGAAAGCGAAAAACTAT
GCTGACCAGATTAGCAGACTTGAAGAAAGAGAAGCAGAACTGAAGAAGGAATATAATGCATTACATCAAA
GACACACTGAGATGATCCATAATTATATGGAACATTTAGAAAGAACAAAACTTCATCAGCTCTCAGGGAG
TGATCAACTAGAATCCACAGCTCATAGTAGAATTAGAAAAGAACGCCCTATATCATTAGGAATTTTCCCA
TTACCTGCTGGAGATGGATTGCTTACACCTGATGCTCAGAAAGGAGGAGAGACCCCTGGATCTGAGCAAT
GGAAATTTCAGGAATTAAGTCAACCACGTTCTCATACCAGCCTGAAGGATGAGCTTTCTGATGTTAGCCA
AGGCGGATCTAAAGCTACCACTCCAGCATCAACAGCTAATTCAGATGTGGCAACAATTCCTACTGATACT
CCCTTAAAGGAAGAAAACGAAGGATTTGTGAAGGTTACAGATGCGCCAAATAAATCAGAGATAAGCAAAC
ACATTGAAGTACAGGTAGCCCAGGAAACTAGAAATGTATCTACTGGCTCTGCTGAAAATGAAGAAAAGTC
AGAAGTTCAAGCAATCATCGAATCTACTCCTGAGCTGGATATGGACAAAGATCTTAGTGGATATAAAGGT
TCAAGCACTCCCACCAAAGGCATAGAGAACAAAGCTTTTGATCGCAATACAGAATCTCTCTTTGAAGAAC
TGTCTTCAGCTGGCTCAGGCCTAATAGGAGATGTGGATGAAGGAGCAGATTTACTAGGAATGGGTCGGGA
AGTTGAGAATCTTATATTAGAAAATACACAACTGTTGGAAACCAAAAATGCTTTGAACATAGTGAAGAAT
GATTTGATAGCAAAAGTGGATGAACTGACCTGTGAGAAAGATGTGCTGCAAGGGGAATTGGAGGCTGTGA
AGCAAGCCAAACTGAAACTAGAGGAAAAGAACAGAGAATTGGAGGAAGAGCTTAGGAAAGCTCGGGCAGA
AGCTGAAGATGCAAGGCAAAAAGCAAAAGATGACGATGATAGTGATATTCCCACAGCCCAGAGGAAACGG
TTTACTAGAGTAGAAATGGCCCGTGTTCTCATGGAGCGAAACCAGTATAAAGAGAGATTGATGGAGCTTC
AGGAAGCTGTTCGATGGACAGAGATGATTCGGGCATCACGAGAAAATCCAGCCATGCAGGAAAAAAAAAG
GTCAAGCATTTGGCAGTTTTTCAGCCGACTTTTCAGCTCCTCAAGTAACACGACTAAGAAGCCTGAACCA
CCTGTTAATCTGAAGTACAATGCACCCACGTCTCATGTTACTCCGTCCGTCAAGAAAAGAAGCAGCACCT
TATCTCAGCTCCCTGGGGATAAGTCCAAAGCCTTTGATTTCCTTAGTGAAGAAACTGAAGCTAGTTTAGC
CTCACGCAGAGAACAAAAGAGAGAGCAGTATCGTCAGGTAAAAGCACATGTTCAGAAGGAAGACGGTAGA
GTGCAGGCTTTTGGCTGGAGTCTGCCTCAGAAGTACAAACAGGTAACCAATGGTCAAGGTGAAAATAAGA
TGAAAAATTTACCTGTGCCTGTCTATCTCAGACCTCTGGATGAAAAAGATACATCAATGAAGCTGTGGTG
TGCTGTTGGAGTCAATTTATCTGGTGGGAAGACCAGAGATGGTGGTTCTGTTGTTGGAGCAAGTGTATTT
TACAAGGATGTTGCTGGTTTGGATACAGAAGGCAGTAAACAGCGAAGTGCCTCTCAGAGTAGTTTAGATA
AGTTAGATCAGGAACTTAAGGAACAGCAGAAGGAGTTAAAAAATCAAGAAGAATTATCCAGTCTAGTTTG
GATCTGTACCAGCACTCATTCGGCTACAAAAGTTCTTATTATTGATGCTGTTCAACCTGGCAACATCCTA
GACAGTTTCACTGTTTGCAACTCTCATGTTCTGTGCATTGCAAGTGTGCCAGGTGCACGAGAAACAGACT
ACCCTGCAGGAGAAGATCTTTCAGAATCTGGTCAGGTAGACAAAGCATCTTTATGTGGAAGTATGACAAG
CAACAGCTCAGCAGAGACAGACAGCCTGTTAGGAGGCATCACAGTGGTTGGTTGTTCTGCAGAAGGTGTG
ACGGGAGCTGCCACTTCCCCTAGTACAAATGGTGCTTCTCCAGTGATGGATAAACCACCAGAAATGGAAG
CAGAAAATAGTGAGGTTGATGAAAATGTTCCAACAGCAGAAGAAGCAACTGAAGCTACAGAAGGGAATGC
GGGGTCAGCTGAAGACACAGTGGACATCTCCCAAACTGGCGTCTACACAGAGCATGTCTTTACAGATCCT
TTGGGAGTTCAGATCCCAGAAGACCTCTCCCCAGTGTATCAGTCGAGCAATGACTCAGATGCATATAAAG
ATCAAATATCAGTACTGCCAAATGAACAAGACTTGGTGAGAGAAGAAGCCCAGAAAATGAGTAGTCTTTT
ACCAACTATGTGGCTTGGAGCTCAAAATGGCTGTTTGTATGTCCATTCATCTGTAGCCCAGTGGAGGAAA
TGTCTCCATTCCATTAAACTTAAAGATTCGATTCTCAGTATTGTACACGTGAAGGGAATCGTGTTAGTAG
CCCTGGCTGACGGCACCCTTGCAATCTTTCACAGAGGAGTGGATGGGCAGTGGGATTTGTCAAACTATCA
CCTCTTAGACCTTGGACGGCCTCATCATTCCATCCGTTGCATGACTGTGGTACATGACAAAGTCTGGTGT
GGCTATAGGAACAAAATCTATGTGGTGCAGCCAAAGGCCATGAAAATAGAGAAATCTTTTGATGCACATC
CCAGGAAGGAGAGCCAAGTGCGACAGCTTGCGTGGGTGGGGGATGGCGTGTGGGTCTCCATTCGCTTGGA
TTCTACGCTCCGTCTCTATCATGCACACACTTATCAACATCTACAGGATGTGGACATTGAGCCTTATGTA
AGCAAAATGTTAGGTACTGGAAAACTGGGCTTCTCTTTTGTGAGAATTACAGCTCTTATGGTGTCTTGTA
ATCGTTTGTGGGTGGGGACAGGAAATGGTGTCATTATCTCCATCCCATTGACAGAAACCGTAATCCTCCA
CCAGGGACGTTTACTGGGGCTGAGGGCAAATAAAACCTCAGGTGTACCAGGAAATCGTCCTGGAAGTGTA
ATCCGTGTATATGGTGATGAAAACAGTGATAAAGTGACTCCAGGGACATTTATACCCTATTGTTCAATGG
CACATGCACAGCTTTGCTTCCATGGGCACCGGGATGCTGTGAAATTCTTTGTGGCAGTCCCAGGTCAAGT
CATCAGCCCACAAAGTAGCAGTAGTGGCACGGATCTGACGGGTGACAAAGCAGGGCCATCTGCACAGGAG
CCTGGTAGTCAGACGCCCTTGAAGTCTATGCTTGTCATCAGTGGAGGAGAGGGCTACATCGACTTCCGAA
TGGGTGATGAAGGTGGAGAATCAGAACTTCTTGGAGAGGATCTTCCACTTGAACCTTCTGTCACCAAAGC
AGAAAGGAGTCACTTGATAGTGTGGCAAGTGATGTATGGCAATGAGTGAGATCCAGATCTCTGCAGCATA
TGTCTAGAGGATCATAATCAGCCATACCACATTTGTAGAGGTTTTACTTGCTTTAAAAAACCTCCCACAC
CTCCCCCTGAACCTGAAACATAAAATGAATGCAATTGTTGTTGTTAACTTGTTTATTGCAGCTTATAATG
GTTACAAATAAAGCAATAGCATCACAAATTTCACAAATAAAGCATTTTTTTCACTGCCGACGTCAGGTGG
CACTTTTCGGGGCGATCATATTCAATAACCCTTAATATAACTTCGTATAATGTATGCTATACGAAGTTAT
TAGGTCTGAAGAGGAGTTTACGTCCAGCCAAGCTTAGGATCTCGACCTCGAAATTCTACCGGGTAGGGGA
GGCGCTTTTCCCAAGGCAGTCTGGAGCTGAGGCGGAAAGAACCAGCTGTGGAATGTGTGTCAGTTAGGGT
GTGGAAAGTCCCCAGGCTCCCCAGCAGGCAGAAGTATGCAAAGCATGCATCTCAATTAGTCAGCAACCAG
GTGTGGAAAGTCCCCAGGCTCCCCAGCAGGCAGAAGTATGCAAAGCATGCATCTCAATTAGTCAGCAACC
ATAGTCCCGCCCCTAACTCCGCCCATCCCGCCCCTAACTCCGCCCAGTTCCGCCCATTCTCCGCCCCATG
GCTGACTAATTTTTTTTATTTATGCAGAGGCCGAGGCCGCCTCGGCCTCTGAGCTATTCCAGAAGTAGTG
AGGAGGCTTTTTTGGAGGCCTAGGCTTTTGCAAAGATCGATCAAGAGACAGGATGAGGATCGTTTCGCAT
GATTGAACAAGATGGATTGCACGCAGGTTCTCCGGCCGCTTGGGTGGAGAGGCTATTCGGCTATGACTGG
GCACAACAGACAATCGGCTGCTCTGATGCCGCCGTGTTCCGGCTGTCAGCGCAGGGGCGCCCGGTTCTTT
TTGTCAAGACCGACCTGTCCGGTGCCCTGAATGAACTGCAAGACGAGGCAGCGCGGCTATCGTGGCTGGC
CACGACGGGCGTTCCTTGCGCAGCTGTGCTCGACGTTGTCACTGAAGCGGGAAGGGACTGGCTGCTATTG
GGCGAAGTGCCGGGGCAGGATCTCCTGTCATCTCACCTTGCTCCTGCCGAGAAAGTATCCATCATGGCTG
ATGCAATGCGGCGGCTGCATACGCTTGATCCGGCTACCTGCCCATTCGACCACCAAGCGAAACATCGCAT
CGAGCGAGCACGTACTCGGATGGAAGCCGGTCTTGTCGATCAGGATGATCTGGACGAAGAGCATCAGGGG
CTCGCGCCAGCCGAACTGTTCGCCAGGCTCAAGGCGAGCATGCCCGACGGCGAGGATCTCGTCGTGACCC
ATGGCGATGCCTGCTTGCCGAATATCATGGTGGAAAATGGCCGCTTTTCTGGATTCATCGACTGTGGCCG
GCTGGGTGTGGCGGACCGCTATCAGGACATAGCGTTGGCTACCCGTGATATTGCTGAAGAGCTTGGCGGC
GAATGGGCTGACCGCTTCCTCGTGCTTTACGGTATCGCCGCTCCCGATTCGCAGCGCATCGCCTTCTATC
GCCTTCTTGACGAGTTCTTCTGAGCGTCGATGATATCAGATCCCCGGGATGCAGAAATTGATGATCTATT
AAACAATAAAGATGTCCACTAAAATGGAAGTTTTTCCTGTCATACTTTGTTAAGAAGGGTGAGAACAGAG
TACCTACATTTTGAATGGAAGGATTGGAGCTACGGGGGTGGGGGTGGGGTGGGATTAGATAAATGCCTGC
TCTTTACTGAAGGCTCTTTACTATTGCTTTATGATAATGTTTCATAGTTGGATATCATAATTTAAACAAG
CAAAACCAAATTAAGGGCCAGCTCATTCCTCCCACTCATGATCTATAGATCTATAGATCTCTCGTGGGAT
CATTGTTTTTCTCTTGATTCCCACTTTGTGGTTCTAAGTACTGTGGTTTCCAAATGTGTCAGTTTCATAG
CCTGAAGAACGAGATCAGCAGCCTCTGTTCCACATACACTTCATTCTCAGTATTGTTTTGCCAAGTTCTA
ATTCCATCAGAAGCTGGTCGAGATCCGGAACCCTTAATATAACTTCGTATAATGTATGCTATACGAAGTT
ATTAGGTCCCTCGAAGAGGTTCACTATGAGGGAGCTGCGGTGGAGGAGGTGGAGAGAAGGCCGCACCCTT
CTGGGCAGGGGGAGGGGAGTGCCGCAATACCTTTATGGGAGTTCTCTGCTGCCTCCCGTCTTGTAAGGAC
CGCCCTGGGCCTGGAAGAAGCCCTCCCTCCTTTCCTCCTCGCGTGATCTCGTCATCGCCTCCATGTCGAG
TCGCTTCTCGATTATGGGCGGGATTCTTTTGCCTAGGCTTAAGGGGCTAACTTGGTCCCTGGGCGTTGCC
CTGCAGGGGAGTGAGCAGCTGTAAGATTTGAGGGGCGACTCCGATTAGTTTATCTTCCCACGGACTAGAG
TTGGTGTCGAGGTTATTGTAATAAGGGTGGGGTAGGGAAATGGAGCTTAGTCATTCACCTGGGGCTGATT
TTATGCAACGAGACTGCGGATTATCACTAATCATTTTTGGAGCATTTTTCTAGAGACAGACATAAAGCAT
GATCACCTGAGTTTTATACCATTTGAGACCCTTGCTGCACCACCAAAGTGTAGCATCAGGTTAAATCTTA
ATAGAAAAATTTTAGCTTTTGCTTGAGAAACCAGTGCTTCCCTCCCTCACCCTCTCTCCCCAGGCTCTCT
ACCCCTTTGCATCCCTACCAGGCATCTTAGCAACTCTCACTCATACTTGATCCCATTTTCCATTTGTTGT
ACTTGCTCCTCCAGTATTCAGACATAGCACTAGCTTTCTCCCTCTCTTGATCTTGGGTAGCCTGGTGTCT
CGCGAAACCAGACAGATTGGTTCCACCACAAATTAAGGCTTGAGCTGGGGCTTGACTCTTACCCAGCAGT
GCTTTTATTCCTCCCTAGTTCACGTTCTTAAATGTTTATCTTGATTTTCATTTTATCCTTTTTCCTTAGC
TGGGATTCTGTCCCTGACCGTCTTCACAGTCCAGGTGATCTTGACTACTGCTTTACAGAGAATTGGATCT
GAGGTTAGGCAACATCTCCCTTTTTCTTCCTCTAAATACCTCTCATTTCTGTTCTTACCAGTTAGTAACT
GATCTCAGATGCCTGTGTGATAGCTGGTACCCAGCTTTTGTTCCCTTTAGTGAGGGTTAATTGCGCGCTT
GGCGTAATCATGGTCATAGCTGTTTCCTGTGTGAAATTGTTATCCGCTCACAATTCCACACAACATACGA
GCCGGGAGCATAAAGTGTAAAGCCTGGGGTGCCTAATGAGTGAGCTAACTCACATTAATTGCGTTGCGCT
CACTGCCCGCTTTCCAGTCGGGAAACCTGTCGTGCCAGCTGCATTAATGAATCGGCCAACGCGCGGGGAG
AGGCGGTTTGCGTATTGGGCGCTCTTCCGCTTCCTCGCTCACTGACTCGCTGCGCTCGGTCGTTCGGCTG
CGGCGAGCGGTATCAGCTCACTCAAAGGCGGTAATACGGTTATCCACAGAATCAGGGGATAACGCAGGAA
AGAACATGTGAGCAAAAGGCCAGCAAAAGGCCAGGAACCGTAAAAAGGCCGCGTTGCTGGCGTTTTTCCA
TAGGCTCCGCCCCCCTGACGAGCATCACAAAAATCGACGCTCAAGTCAGAGGTGGCGAAACCCGACAGGA
CTATAAAGATACCAGGCGTTTCCCCCTGGAAGCTCCCTCGTGCGCTCTCCTGTTCCGACCCTGCCGCTTA
CCGGATACCTGTCCGCCTTTCTCCCTTCGGGAAGCGTGGCGCTTTCTCATAGCTCACGCTGTAGGTATCT
CAGTTCGGTGTAGGTCGTTCGCTCCAAGCTGGGCTGTGTGCACGAACCCCCCGTTCAGCCCGACCGCTGC
GCCTTATCCGGTAACTATCGTCTTGAGTCCAACCCGGTAAGACACGACTTATCGCCACTGGCAGCAGCCA
CTGGTAACAGGATTAGCAGAGCGAGGTATGTAGGCGGTGCTACAGAGTTCTTGAAGTGGTGGCCTAACTA
CGGCTACACTAGAAGAACAGTATTTGGTATCTGCGCTCTGCTGAAGCCAGTTACCTTCGGAAAAAGAGTT
GGTAGCTCTTGATCCGGCAAACAAACCACCGCTGGTAGCGGTGGTTTTTTTGTTTGCAAGCAGCAGATTA
CGCGCAGAAAAAAAGGATCTCAAGAAGATCCTTTGATCTTTTCTACGGGGTCTGACGCTCAGTGGAACGA
AAACTCACGTTAAGGGATTTTGGTCATGAGATTATCAAAAAGGATCTTCACCTAGATCCTTTTAAATTAA
AAATGAAGTTTTAAATCAATCTAAAGTATATATGAGTAAACTTGGTCTGACAGTTACCAATGCTTAATCA
GTGAGGCACCTATCTCAGCGATCTGTCTATTTCGTTCATCCATAGTTGCCTGACTCCCCGTCGTGTAGAT
AACTACGATACGGGAGGGCTTACCATCTGGCCCCAGTGCTGCAATGATACCGCGAGACCCACGCTCACCG
GCTCCAGATTTATCAGCAATAAACCAGCCAGCCGGAAGGGCCGAGCGCAGAAGTGGTCCTGCAACTTTAT
CCGCCTCCATCCAGTCTATTAATTGTTGCCGGGAAGCTAGAGTAAGTAGTTCGCCAGTTAATAGTTTGCG
CAACGTTGTTGCCATTGCTACAGGCATCGTGGTGTCACGCTCGTCGTTTGGTATGGCTTCATTCAGCTCC
GGTTCCCAACGATCAAGGCGAGTTACATGATCCCCCATGTTGTGCAAAAAAGCGGTTAGCTCCTTCGGTC
CTCCGATCGTTGTCAGAAGTAAGTTGGCCGCAGTGTTATCACTCATGGTTATGGCAGCACTGCATAATTC
TCTTACTGTCATGCCATCCGTAAGATGCTTTTCTGTGACTGGTGAGTACTCAACCAAGTCATTCTGAGAA
TAGTGTATGCGGCGACCGAGTTGCTCTTGCCCGGCGTCAATACGGGATAATACCGCGCCACATAGCAGAA
CTTTAAAAGTGCTCATCATTGGAAAACGTTCTTCGGGGCGAAAACTCTCAAGGATCTTACCGCTGTTGAG
ATCCAGTTCGATGTAACCCACTCGTGCACCCAACTGATCTTCAGCATCTTTTACTTTCACCAGCGTTTCT
GGGTGAGCAAAAACAGGAAGGCAAAATGCCGCAAAAAAGGGAATAAGGGCGACACGGAAATGTTGAATAC
TCATACTCTTCCTTTTTCAATATTATTGAAGCATTTATCAGGGTTATTGTCTCATGAGCGGATACATATT
TGAATGTATTTAGAAAAATAAACAAATAGGGGTTCCGCGCACATTTCCCCGAAAAGTGCCAC
Features (pLannotate 1.2.2; 28 found; start..end, strand, type, name):
     30..458     -  rep_origin     f1 ori (sequence partly withheld): f1 bacteriophage origin of replication; arrow indicates direction of (+) strand synthesis
    463..618     -  CDS            lacZα (fragment): LacZα fragment of β-galactosidase; lacZ fragment
    626..644     +  promoter       T7 promoter: promoter for bacteriophage T7 RNA polymerase
   1093..1110    +  promoter       chicken β-actin promoter (fragment): contains a 21-bp deletion relative to the standard chicken β-actin promoter
   2323..2404    -  polyA_signal   SV40 poly(A) signal: SV40 polyadenylation signal
   2427..2510    -  CDS            large T antigen (fragment): large T antigen from SV40 (simian virus 40)
   2521..3267    -  CDS            Tet-On® 3G: modified rtTA protein that binds tightly to promoters containing the tet operator in the presence of doxycycline
   3286..3796    -  promoter       hPGK promoter: human phosphoglycerate kinase 1 promoter
   3816..3864    +  polyA_signal   poly(A) signal: synthetic polyadenylation signal
   3878..3969    +  misc_feature   pause site: RNA polymerase II transcriptional pause signal from the human α2 globin gene
   3973..4340    +  promoter       TRE3GS promoter: 3rd-generation Tet-responsive promoter that can be activated by binding of Tet-On® 3G, modified to eliminate binding sites for endogenous mammalian transcription factors
   4385..8344    +  CDS            SPAG9: JIP4_HUMAN - Also known as HSS, KIAA0516, MAPK8IP4, SYD1. Experimental evidence at protein level: Swiss-Prot protein existence level 1. The JNK-interacting protein (JIP) group of scaffold proteins selectively mediates JNK signaling by aggregating specific components of the MAPK cascade to form a functional JNK signaling module (PubMed:14743216). Regulates lysosomal positioning by acting as an adapter protein which links PIP4P1-positive lysosomes to the dynein- dynactin complex (PubMed:29146937). Assists PIKFYVE selective functionality in microtubule-based endosome-to-TGN trafficking (By simila
   8378..8461    +  CDS            large T antigen (fragment): large T antigen from SV40 (simian virus 40)
   8484..8565    +  polyA_signal   SV40 poly(A) signal: SV40 polyadenylation signal
   8615..8648    -  protein_bind   loxP: Cre-mediated recombination occurs in the 8-bp core sequence (GCATACAT). Cre recombinase
   8709..8745    +  promoter       PGK promoter (fragment): mouse phosphoglycerate kinase 1 promoter
   8745..9102    +  promoter       SV40 promoter: SV40 enhancer and early promoter
   9137..9931    +  CDS            NeoR/KanR: aminoglycoside phosphotransferase from Tn5; aph(3')-II (or nptII); confers resistance to neomycin, kanamycin, and G418 (Geneticin®)
   9958..10410   +  polyA_signal   PGK poly(A) signal: mouse phosphoglycerate kinase 1 polyadenylation signal
  10437..10470   -  protein_bind   loxP: Cre-mediated recombination occurs in the 8-bp core sequence (GCATACAT). Cre recombinase
  11562..11580   -  promoter       T3 promoter: promoter for bacteriophage T3 RNA polymerase
  11623..11645   -  protein_bind   lac operator (fragment): The lac repressor binds to the lac operator to inhibit transcription in E. coli. This inhibition can be relieved by adding lactose or isopropyl-β-D-thiogalactopyranoside (IPTG). lac repressor encoded by lacI
  11649..11679   -  promoter       lac promoter: promoter for the E. coli lac operon
  11694..11715   -  protein_bind   CAP binding site: CAP binding activates transcription in the presence of cAMP. E. coli catabolite activator protein
  11728..11820   -  CDS            lacI (fragment): lac repressor; lacI; The lac repressor binds to the lac operator to inhibit transcription in E. coli. This inhibition can be relieved by adding lactose or isopropyl-β-D-thiogalactopyranoside (IPTG).
  12003..12591   -  rep_origin     ori: high-copy-number ColE1/pMB1/pBR322/pUC origin of replication
  12762..13622   -  CDS            AmpR: β-lactamase; bla; confers resistance to ampicillin, carbenicillin, and related antibiotics
  13623..13727   -  promoter       AmpR promoter: bla
