[The description below was written by a language model from this plasmid's Addgene catalogue record and pLannotate feature annotations shown in this document.]
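Description:
phROSA26-Tet-HA-JLP_WT is a 13.75-kb mammalian expression and gene-targeting donor plasmid built on the pMK365 backbone. It is designed to place a doxycycline-inducible copy of human JLP (also called JIP4 or SPAG9) at the human ROSA26 safe-harbour locus. In E. coli it is maintained at high copy through a ColE1/pUC-type origin with ampicillin selection. The cloning-vector framework also carries an f1 origin, lacZα remnants and flanking T7 and T3 promoters.

The payload is an all-in-one Tet-On system. A human PGK promoter drives the Tet-On 3G reverse transactivator on the reverse strand, terminated by an SV40 poly(A) signal. In the opposite orientation, a synthetic poly(A) signal and a transcriptional pause site insulate a TRE3GS promoter from upstream read-through. This promoter controls the roughly 4-kb wild-type SPAG9 coding sequence, which is followed by its own SV40 poly(A) signal. The catalogue entry states that the protein is HA-tagged, although the tag is not annotated separately in the feature table. Downstream lies an SV40 promoter-driven NeoR cassette with a PGK poly(A) signal, which allows G418 selection of integrants. The two loxP sites flanking it lie in the same orientation, so Cre could excise the marker afterwards.

Unannotated stretches on either side of this block, between the T7 and T3 promoters, presumably correspond to the ROSA26 homology arms, but the feature table does not label them. The record does not specify how the genomic break for knock-in is generated. The associated work used inducible JLP overexpression to study chromosomal instability and the interaction of JLP with dynein light intermediate chain 1.
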