Addgene plasmid #208770: phROSA26-Tet-HA-JLP_WT
Purpose: Tetracycline inducible expression vector for HA-tagged wild-type JLP protein (HA-JLP_WT), used as a donor plasmid for HA-JLP_WT knock-in at the human ROSA26 locus
Depositing lab: Katsuji Yoshioka. Publication: Overexpression of JNK-associated leucine zipper protein induces chromosomal instability through interaction with dynein light intermediate chain 1. Suzuki R, Kanemaki MT, Suzuki T, Yoshioka K. Genes Cells. 2023 Nov 14. doi: 10.1111/gtc.13083. PubMed 37963657.
Backbone
  Vector backbone: pMK365
  Backbone manufacturer: Addgene #121185
  Vector type: Mammalian Expression
  Selectable markers: Neomycin (select with G418)
Growth in bacteria
  Bacterial resistance: Ampicillin, 100 μg/mL
  Growth temperature: 37°C
  Growth strain: DH5alpha
  Copy number: High Copy
Gene/Insert
  Gene/Insert name: JLP (alt names: JIP4; SPAG9)
  Species: H. sapiens (human)
  Insert size (bp): 3996
  Entrez Gene: SPAG9 (a.k.a. CT89, HLC-6, HLC4, HLC6, JIP-4, JIP4, JLP, PHET, PIG6)
  Cloning method: Ligation Independent Cloning
  Sequencing primers: 5′ CTTTGCTTATGTAAACCAGG; 3′ attaagggttattgaatatgatcgCCCCGAAAAGTGCCACCTGACGTCG
Terms and licenses: Academic/Nonprofit Terms; Industry Terms: Not Available to Industry
How to cite: phROSA26-Tet-HA-JLP_WT was a gift from Katsuji Yoshioka (Addgene plasmid # 208770 ; http://n2t.net/addgene:208770 ; RRID:Addgene_208770)
